>Addgene plasmid #165585 | px330BRG1 gRNA | depositor full sequence | sequence record 321852 | px330BRG1 gRNA sequence 8508 bps
GAGGGCCTATTTCCCATGATTCCTTCATATTTGCATATACGATACAAGGCTGTTAGAGAGATAATTGGAA
TTAATTTGACTGTAAACACAAAGATATTAGTACAAAATACGTGACGTAGAAAGTAATAATTTCTTGGGTA
GTTTGCAGTTTTAAAATTATGTTTTAAAATGGACTATCATATGCTTACCGTAACTTGAAAGTATTTCGAT
TTCTTGGCTTTATATATCTTGTGGAAAGGACGAAACACCGAGGAGTCCCACCCAAGGGTGTTTTAGAGCT
AGAAATAGCAAGTTAAAATAAGGCTAGTCCGTTATCAACTTGAAAAAGTGGCACCGAGTCGGTGCTTTTT
TGTTTTAGAGCTAGAAATAGCAAGTTAAAATAAGGCTAGTCCGTTTTTAGCGCGTGCGCCAATTCTGCAG
ACAAATGGCTCTAGAGGTACCCGTTACATAACTTACGGTAAATGGCCCGCCTGGCTGACCGCCCAACGAC
CCCCGCCCATTGACGTCAATAGTAACGCCAATAGGGACTTTCCATTGACGTCAATGGGTGGAGTATTTAC
GGTAAACTGCCCACTTGGCAGTACATCAAGTGTATCATATGCCAAGTACGCCCCCTATTGACGTCAATGA
CGGTAAATGGCCCGCCTGGCATTGTGCCCAGTACATGACCTTATGGGACTTTCCTACTTGGCAGTACATC
TACGTATTAGTCATCGCTATTACCATGGTCGAGGTGAGCCCCACGTTCTGCTTCACTCTCCCCATCTCCC
CCCCCTCCCCACCCCCAATTTTGTATTTATTTATTTTTTAATTATTTTGTGCAGCGATGGGGGCGGGGGG
GGGGGGGGGGCGCGCGCCAGGCGGGGCGGGGCGGGGCGAGGGGCGGGGCGGGGCGAGGCGGAGAGGTGCG
GCGGCAGCCAATCAGAGCGGCGCGCTCCGAAAGTTTCCTTTTATGGCGAGGCGGCGGCGGCGGCGGCCCT
ATAAAAAGCGAAGCGCGCGGCGGGCGGGAGTCGCTGCGACGCTGCCTTCGCCCCGTGCCCCGCTCCGCCG
CCGCCTCGCGCCGCCCGCCCCGGCTCTGACTGACCGCGTTACTCCCACAGGTGAGCGGGCGGGACGGCCC
TTCTCCTCCGGGCTGTAATTAGCTGAGCAAGAGGTAAGGGTTTAAGGGATGGTTGGTTGGTGGGGTATTA
ATGTTTAATTACCTGGAGCACCTGCCTGAAATCACTTTTTTTCAGGTTGGACCGGTGCCACCATGGACTA
TAAGGACCACGACGGAGACTACAAGGATCATGATATTGATTACAAAGACGATGACGATAAGATGGCCCCA
AAGAAGAAGCGGAAGGTCGGTATCCACGGAGTCCCAGCAGCCGACAAGAAGTACAGCATCGGCCTGGACA
TCGGCACCAACTCTGTGGGCTGGGCCGTGATCACCGACGAGTACAAGGTGCCCAGCAAGAAATTCAAGGT
GCTGGGCAACACCGACCGGCACAGCATCAAGAAGAACCTGATCGGAGCCCTGCTGTTCGACAGCGGCGAA
ACAGCCGAGGCCACCCGGCTGAAGAGAACCGCCAGAAGAAGATACACCAGACGGAAGAACCGGATCTGCT
ATCTGCAAGAGATCTTCAGCAACGAGATGGCCAAGGTGGACGACAGCTTCTTCCACAGACTGGAAGAGTC
CTTCCTGGTGGAAGAGGATAAGAAGCACGAGCGGCACCCCATCTTCGGCAACATCGTGGACGAGGTGGCC
TACCACGAGAAGTACCCCACCATCTACCACCTGAGAAAGAAACTGGTGGACAGCACCGACAAGGCCGACC
TGCGGCTGATCTATCTGGCCCTGGCCCACATGATCAAGTTCCGGGGCCACTTCCTGATCGAGGGCGACCT
GAACCCCGACAACAGCGACGTGGACAAGCTGTTCATCCAGCTGGTGCAGACCTACAACCAGCTGTTCGAG
GAAAACCCCATCAACGCCAGCGGCGTGGACGCCAAGGCCATCCTGTCTGCCAGACTGAGCAAGAGCAGAC
GGCTGGAAAATCTGATCGCCCAGCTGCCCGGCGAGAAGAAGAATGGCCTGTTCGGAAACCTGATTGCCCT
GAGCCTGGGCCTGACCCCCAACTTCAAGAGCAACTTCGACCTGGCCGAGGATGCCAAACTGCAGCTGAGC
AAGGACACCTACGACGACGACCTGGACAACCTGCTGGCCCAGATCGGCGACCAGTACGCCGACCTGTTTC
TGGCCGCCAAGAACCTGTCCGACGCCATCCTGCTGAGCGACATCCTGAGAGTGAACACCGAGATCACCAA
GGCCCCCCTGAGCGCCTCTATGATCAAGAGATACGACGAGCACCACCAGGACCTGACCCTGCTGAAAGCT
CTCGTGCGGCAGCAGCTGCCTGAGAAGTACAAAGAGATTTTCTTCGACCAGAGCAAGAACGGCTACGCCG
GCTACATTGACGGCGGAGCCAGCCAGGAAGAGTTCTACAAGTTCATCAAGCCCATCCTGGAAAAGATGGA
CGGCACCGAGGAACTGCTCGTGAAGCTGAACAGAGAGGACCTGCTGCGGAAGCAGCGGACCTTCGACAAC
GGCAGCATCCCCCACCAGATCCACCTGGGAGAGCTGCACGCCATTCTGCGGCGGCAGGAAGATTTTTACC
CATTCCTGAAGGACAACCGGGAAAAGATCGAGAAGATCCTGACCTTCCGCATCCCCTACTACGTGGGCCC
TCTGGCCAGGGGAAACAGCAGATTCGCCTGGATGACCAGAAAGAGCGAGGAAACCATCACCCCCTGGAAC
TTCGAGGAAGTGGTGGACAAGGGCGCTTCCGCCCAGAGCTTCATCGAGCGGATGACCAACTTCGATAAGA
ACCTGCCCAACGAGAAGGTGCTGCCCAAGCACAGCCTGCTGTACGAGTACTTCACCGTGTATAACGAGCT
GACCAAAGTGAAATACGTGACCGAGGGAATGAGAAAGCCCGCCTTCCTGAGCGGCGAGCAGAAAAAGGCC
ATCGTGGACCTGCTGTTCAAGACCAACCGGAAAGTGACCGTGAAGCAGCTGAAAGAGGACTACTTCAAGA
AAATCGAGTGCTTCGACTCCGTGGAAATCTCCGGCGTGGAAGATCGGTTCAACGCCTCCCTGGGCACATA
CCACGATCTGCTGAAAATTATCAAGGACAAGGACTTCCTGGACAATGAGGAAAACGAGGACATTCTGGAA
GATATCGTGCTGACCCTGACACTGTTTGAGGACAGAGAGATGATCGAGGAACGGCTGAAAACCTATGCCC
ACCTGTTCGACGACAAAGTGATGAAGCAGCTGAAGCGGCGGAGATACACCGGCTGGGGCAGGCTGAGCCG
GAAGCTGATCAACGGCATCCGGGACAAGCAGTCCGGCAAGACAATCCTGGATTTCCTGAAGTCCGACGGC
TTCGCCAACAGAAACTTCATGCAGCTGATCCACGACGACAGCCTGACCTTTAAAGAGGACATCCAGAAAG
CCCAGGTGTCCGGCCAGGGCGATAGCCTGCACGAGCACATTGCCAATCTGGCCGGCAGCCCCGCCATTAA
GAAGGGCATCCTGCAGACAGTGAAGGTGGTGGACGAGCTCGTGAAAGTGATGGGCCGGCACAAGCCCGAG
AACATCGTGATCGAAATGGCCAGAGAGAACCAGACCACCCAGAAGGGACAGAAGAACAGCCGCGAGAGAA
TGAAGCGGATCGAAGAGGGCATCAAAGAGCTGGGCAGCCAGATCCTGAAAGAACACCCCGTGGAAAACAC
CCAGCTGCAGAACGAGAAGCTGTACCTGTACTACCTGCAGAATGGGCGGGATATGTACGTGGACCAGGAA
CTGGACATCAACCGGCTGTCCGACTACGATGTGGACCATATCGTGCCTCAGAGCTTTCTGAAGGACGACT
CCATCGACAACAAGGTGCTGACCAGAAGCGACAAGAACCGGGGCAAGAGCGACAACGTGCCCTCCGAAGA
GGTCGTGAAGAAGATGAAGAACTACTGGCGGCAGCTGCTGAACGCCAAGCTGATTACCCAGAGAAAGTTC
GACAATCTGACCAAGGCCGAGAGAGGCGGCCTGAGCGAACTGGATAAGGCCGGCTTCATCAAGAGACAGC
TGGTGGAAACCCGGCAGATCACAAAGCACGTGGCACAGATCCTGGACTCCCGGATGAACACTAAGTACGA
CGAGAATGACAAGCTGATCCGGGAAGTGAAAGTGATCACCCTGAAGTCCAAGCTGGTGTCCGATTTCCGG
AAGGATTTCCAGTTTTACAAAGTGCGCGAGATCAACAACTACCACCACGCCCACGACGCCTACCTGAACG
CCGTCGTGGGAACCGCCCTGATCAAAAAGTACCCTAAGCTGGAAAGCGAGTTCGTGTACGGCGACTACAA
GGTGTACGACGTGCGGAAGATGATCGCCAAGAGCGAGCAGGAAATCGGCAAGGCTACCGCCAAGTACTTC
TTCTACAGCAACATCATGAACTTTTTCAAGACCGAGATTACCCTGGCCAACGGCGAGATCCGGAAGCGGC
CTCTGATCGAGACAAACGGCGAAACCGGGGAGATCGTGTGGGATAAGGGCCGGGATTTTGCCACCGTGCG
GAAAGTGCTGAGCATGCCCCAAGTGAATATCGTGAAAAAGACCGAGGTGCAGACAGGCGGCTTCAGCAAA
GAGTCTATCCTGCCCAAGAGGAACAGCGATAAGCTGATCGCCAGAAAGAAGGACTGGGACCCTAAGAAGT
ACGGCGGCTTCGACAGCCCCACCGTGGCCTATTCTGTGCTGGTGGTGGCCAAAGTGGAAAAGGGCAAGTC
CAAGAAACTGAAGAGTGTGAAAGAGCTGCTGGGGATCACCATCATGGAAAGAAGCAGCTTCGAGAAGAAT
CCCATCGACTTTCTGGAAGCCAAGGGCTACAAAGAAGTGAAAAAGGACCTGATCATCAAGCTGCCTAAGT
ACTCCCTGTTCGAGCTGGAAAACGGCCGGAAGAGAATGCTGGCCTCTGCCGGCGAACTGCAGAAGGGAAA
CGAACTGGCCCTGCCCTCCAAATATGTGAACTTCCTGTACCTGGCCAGCCACTATGAGAAGCTGAAGGGC
TCCCCCGAGGATAATGAGCAGAAACAGCTGTTTGTGGAACAGCACAAGCACTACCTGGACGAGATCATCG
AGCAGATCAGCGAGTTCTCCAAGAGAGTGATCCTGGCCGACGCTAATCTGGACAAAGTGCTGTCCGCCTA
CAACAAGCACCGGGATAAGCCCATCAGAGAGCAGGCCGAGAATATCATCCACCTGTTTACCCTGACCAAT
CTGGGAGCCCCTGCCGCCTTCAAGTACTTTGACACCACCATCGACCGGAAGAGGTACACCAGCACCAAAG
AGGTGCTGGACGCCACCCTGATCCACCAGAGCATCACCGGCCTGTACGAGACACGGATCGACCTGTCTCA
GCTGGGAGGCGACAAAAGGCCGGCGGCCACGAAAAAGGCCGGCCAGGCAAAAAAGAAAAAGTAAGAATTC
CTAGAGCTCGCTGATCAGCCTCGACTGTGCCTTCTAGTTGCCAGCCATCTGTTGTTTGCCCCTCCCCCGT
GCCTTCCTTGACCCTGGAAGGTGCCACTCCCACTGTCCTTTCCTAATAAAATGAGGAAATTGCATCGCAT
TGTCTGAGTAGGTGTCATTCTATTCTGGGGGGTGGGGTGGGGCAGGACAGCAAGGGGGAGGATTGGGAAG
AGAATAGCAGGCATGCTGGGGAGCGGCCGCAGGAACCCCTAGTGATGGAGTTGGCCACTCCCTCTCTGCG
CGCTCGCTCGCTCACTGAGGCCGGGCGACCAAAGGTCGCCCGACGCCCGGGCTTTGCCCGGGCGGCCTCA
GTGAGCGAGCGAGCGCGCAGCTGCCTGCAGGGGCGCCTGATGCGGTATTTTCTCCTTACGCATCTGTGCG
GTATTTCACACCGCATA
[142 nt withheld, positions 5968-6109]
C
[141 nt withheld, positions 6111-6251]
CCTTTGACGTTGGAGTCCACGTTCTTT
[37 nt withheld, positions 6279-6315]
ACCCTATCTCGGGCTATTCTTTTGATTTATAAGGGATTTTGCCGATTTCGGCCTATTGGTTAAAAAATGA
GCTGATTTAACAAAAATTTAACGCGAATTTTAACAAAATATTAACGTTTACAATTTTATGGTGCACTCTC
AGTACAATCTGCTCTGATGCCGCATAGTTAAGCCAGCCCCGACACCCGCCAACACCCGCTGACGCGCCCT
GACGGGCTTGTCTGCTCCCGGCATCCGCTTACAGACAAGCTGTGACCGTCTCCGGGAGCTGCATGTGTCA
GAGGTTTTCACCGTCATCACCGAAACGCGCGAGACGAAAGGGCCTCGTGATACGCCTATTTTTATAGGTT
AATGTCATGATAATAATGGTTTCTTAGACGTCAGGTGGCACTTTTCGGGGAAATGTGCGCGGAACCCCTA
TTTGTTTATTTTTCTAAATACATTCAAATATGTATCCGCTCATGAGACAATAACCCTGATAAATGCTTCA
ATAATATTGAAAAAGGAAGAGTATGAGTATTCAACATTTCCGTGTCGCCCTTATTCCCTTTTTTGCGGCA
TTTTGCCTTCCTGTTTTTGCTCACCCAGAAACGCTGGTGAAAGTAAAAGATGCTGAAGATCAGTTGGGTG
CACGAGTGGGTTACATCGAACTGGATCTCAACAGCGGTAAGATCCTTGAGAGTTTTCGCCCCGAAGAACG
TTTTCCAATGATGAGCACTTTTAAAGTTCTGCTATGTGGCGCGGTATTATCCCGTATTGACGCCGGGCAA
GAGCAACTCGGTCGCCGCATACACTATTCTCAGAATGACTTGGTTGAGTACTCACCAGTCACAGAAAAGC
ATCTTACGGATGGCATGACAGTAAGAGAATTATGCAGTGCTGCCATAACCATGAGTGATAACACTGCGGC
CAACTTACTTCTGACAACGATCGGAGGACCGAAGGAGCTAACCGCTTTTTTGCACAACATGGGGGATCAT
GTAACTCGCCTTGATCGTTGGGAACCGGAGCTGAATGAAGCCATACCAAACGACGAGCGTGACACCACGA
TGCCTGTAGCAATGGCAACAACGTTGCGCAAACTATTAACTGGCGAACTACTTACTCTAGCTTCCCGGCA
ACAATTAATAGACTGGATGGAGGCGGATAAAGTTGCAGGACCACTTCTGCGCTCGGCCCTTCCGGCTGGC
TGGTTTATTGCTGATAAATCTGGAGCCGGTGAGCGTGGAAGCCGCGGTATCATTGCAGCACTGGGGCCAG
ATGGTAAGCCCTCCCGTATCGTAGTTATCTACACGACGGGGAGTCAGGCAACTATGGATGAACGAAATAG
ACAGATCGCTGAGATAGGTGCCTCACTGATTAAGCATTGGTAACTGTCAGACCAAGTTTACTCATATATA
CTTTAGATTGATTTAAAACTTCATTTTTAATTTAAAAGGATCTAGGTGAAGATCCTTTTTGATAATCTCA
TGACCAAAATCCCTTAACGTGAGTTTTCGTTCCACTGAGCGTCAGACCCCGTAGAAAAGATCAAAGGATC
TTCTTGAGATCCTTTTTTTCTGCGCGTAATCTGCTGCTTGCAAACAAAAAAACCACCGCTACCAGCGGTG
GTTTGTTTGCCGGATCAAGAGCTACCAACTCTTTTTCCGAAGGTAACTGGCTTCAGCAGAGCGCAGATAC
CAAATACTGTCCTTCTAGTGTAGCCGTAGTTAGGCCACCACTTCAAGAACTCTGTAGCACCGCCTACATA
CCTCGCTCTGCTAATCCTGTTACCAGTGGCTGCTGCCAGTGGCGATAAGTCGTGTCTTACCGGGTTGGAC
TCAAGACGATAGTTACCGGATAAGGCGCAGCGGTCGGGCTGAACGGGGGGTTCGTGCACACAGCCCAGCT
TGGAGCGAACGACCTACACCGAACTGAGATACCTACAGCGTGAGCTATGAGAAAGCGCCACGCTTCCCGA
AGGGAGAAAGGCGGACAGGTATCCGGTAAGCGGCAGGGTCGGAACAGGAGAGCGCACGAGGGAGCTTCCA
GGGGGAAACGCCTGGTATCTTTATAGTCCTGTCGGGTTTCGCCACCTCTGACTTGAGCGTCGATTTTTGT
GATGCTCGTCAGGGGGGCGGAGCCTATGGAAAAACGCCAGCAACGCGGCCTTTTTACGGTTCCTGGCCTT
TTGCTGGCCTTTTGCTCACATGT
Features (pLannotate 1.2.2; 18 found; start..end, strand, type, name):
      1..241     +  promoter       U6 promoter: RNA polymerase III promoter for human U6 snRNA
    270..345     +  misc_RNA       gRNA scaffold: guide RNA scaffold for the Streptococcus pyogenes CRISPR/Cas9 system
    352..395     +  misc_RNA       gRNA scaffold (fragment): guide RNA scaffold for the Streptococcus pyogenes CRISPR/Cas9 system
    442..727     +  enhancer       CMV enhancer: human cytomegalovirus immediate early enhancer; contains an 18-bp deletion relative to the standard CMV enhancer
    729..1006    +  promoter       chicken β-actin promoter: No description available
   1007..1235    +  intron         hybrid intron: hybrid between chicken β-actin (CBA) and minute virus of mice (MMV) introns (Gray et al., 2011)
   1373..2974    +  CDS            Cas9(N): N-terminal portion of Streptococcus pyogenes Cas9 (Zetsche et al., 2015)
   2975..5473    +  CDS            Cas9(C): C-terminal portion of Streptococcus pyogenes Cas9 (Zetsche et al., 2015)
   5474..5521    +  CDS            nucleoplasmin NLS: bipartite nuclear localization signal from nucleoplasmin
   5555..5666    +  polyA_signal   bGH poly(A) signal: bovine growth hormone polyadenylation signal
   5771..5911    +  repeat_region  AAV2 ITR: inverted terminal repeat of adeno-associated virus serotype 2 inverted
   5916..5967    -  misc_feature   bom (fragment): basis of mobility region from pBR322
   5986..6366    +  rep_origin     M13 ori (sequence partly withheld): M13 bacteriophage origin of replication; arrow indicates direction of (+) strand synthesis
   6442..6491    -  misc_feature   bom (fragment): basis of mobility region from pBR322
   6593..6628    -  CDS            rop (fragment): Rop protein, which maintains plasmids at low copy number; rop
   6723..6827    +  promoter       AmpR promoter: bla
   6828..7688    +  CDS            AmpR: β-lactamase; bla; confers resistance to ampicillin, carbenicillin, and related antibiotics
   7859..8447    +  rep_origin     ori: high-copy-number ColE1/pMB1/pBR322/pUC origin of replication
