>Addgene plasmid #165585 | px330BRG1 gRNA | addgene full sequence | sequence record 326993 | Addgene NGS Result
TTTTGCTGGCCTTTTGCTCACATGTGAGGGCCTATTTCCCATGATTCCTTCATATTTGCATATACGATAC
AAGGCTGTTAGAGAGATAATTGGAATTAATTTGACTGTAAACACAAAGATATTAGTACAAAATACGTGAC
GTAGAAAGTAATAATTTCTTGGGTAGTTTGCAGTTTTAAAATTATGTTTTAAAATGGACTATCATATGCT
TACCGTAACTTGAAAGTATTTCGATTTCTTGGCTTTATATATCTTGTGGAAAGGACGAAACACCGAGGAG
TCCCACCCAAGGGTGTTTTAGAGCTAGAAATAGCAAGTTAAAATAAGGCTAGTCCGTTATCAACTTGAAA
AAGTGGCACCGAGTCGGTGCTTTTTTGTTTTAGAGCTAGAAATAGCAAGTTAAAATAAGGCTAGTCCGTT
TTTAGCGCGTGCGCCAATTCTGCAGACAAATGGCTCTAGAGGTACCCGTTACATAACTTACGGTAAATGG
CCCGCCTGGCTGACCGCCCAACGACCCCCGCCCATTGACGTCAATAGTAACGCCAATAGGGACTTTCCAT
TGACGTCAATGGGTGGAGTATTTACGGTAAACTGCCCACTTGGCAGTACATCAAGTGTATCATATGCCAA
GTACGCCCCCTATTGACGTCAATGACGGTAAATGGCCCGCCTGGCATTGTGCCCAGTACATGACCTTATG
GGACTTTCCTACTTGGCAGTACATCTACGTATTAGTCATCGCTATTACCATGGTCGAGGTGAGCCCCACG
TTCTGCTTCACTCTCCCCATCTCCCCCCCCTCCCCACCCCCAATTTTGTATTTATTTATTTTTTAATTAT
TTTGTGCAGCGATGGGGGCGGGGGGGGGGGGNNNGCGCCAGGCGGGGCGGGGCGGGGCGAGGGGCGGGGC
GGGGCGAGGCGGAGAGGTGCGGCGGCAGCCAATCAGAGCGGCGCGCTCCGAAAGTTTCCTTTTATGGCGA
GGCGGCGGCGGCGGCGGCCCTATAAAAAGCGAAGCGCGCGGCGGGCGGGAGTCGCTGCGCGCTGCCTTCG
CCCCGTGCCCCGCTCCGCCGCCGCCTCGCGCCGCCCGCCCCGGCTCTGACTGACCGCGTTACTCCCACAG
GTGAGCGGGCGGGACGGCCCTTCTCCTCCGGGCTGTAATTAGCTGAGCAAGAGGTAAGGGTTTAAGGGAT
GGTTGGTTGGTGGGGTATTAATGTTTAATTACCTGGAGCACCTGCCTGAAATCACTTTTTTTCAGGTTGG
ACCGGTGCCACCATGGACTATAAGGACCACGACGGAGACTACAAGGATCATGATATTGATTACAAAGACG
ATGACGATAAGATGGCCCCAAAGAAGAAGCGGAAGGTCGGTATCCACGGAGTCCCAGCAGCCGACAAGAA
GTACAGCATCGGCCTGGACATCGGCACCAACTCTGTGGGCTGGGCCGTGATCACCGACGAGTACAAGGTG
CCCAGCAAGAAATTCAAGGTGCTGGGCAACACCGACCGGCACAGCATCAAGAAGAACCTGATCGGAGCCC
TGCTGTTCGACAGCGGCGAAACAGCCGAGGCCACCCGGCTGAAGAGAACCGCCAGAAGAAGATACACCAG
ACGGAAGAACCGGATCTGCTATCTGCAAGAGATCTTCAGCAACGAGATGGCCAAGGTGGACGACAGCTTC
TTCCACAGACTGGAAGAGTCCTTCCTGGTGGAAGAGGATAAGAAGCACGAGCGGCACCCCATCTTCGGCA
ACATCGTGGACGAGGTGGCCTACCACGAGAAGTACCCCACCATCTACCACCTGAGAAAGAAACTGGTGGA
CAGCACCGACAAGGCCGACCTGCGGCTGATCTATCTGGCCCTGGCCCACATGATCAAGTTCCGGGGCCAC
TTCCTGATCGAGGGCGACCTGAACCCCGACAACAGCGACGTGGACAAGCTGTTCATCCAGCTGGTGCAGA
CCTACAACCAGCTGTTCGAGGAAAACCCCATCAACGCCAGCGGCGTGGACGCCAAGGCCATCCTGTCTGC
CAGACTGAGCAAGAGCAGACGGCTGGAAAATCTGATCGCCCAGCTGCCCGGCGAGAAGAAGAATGGCCTG
TTCGGAAACCTGATTGCCCTGAGCCTGGGCCTGACCCCCAACTTCAAGAGCAACTTCGACCTGGCCGAGG
ATGCCAAACTGCAGCTGAGCAAGGACACCTACGACGACGACCTGGACAACCTGCTGGCCCAGATCGGCGA
CCAGTACGCCGACCTGTTTCTGGCCGCCAAGAACCTGTCCGACGCCATCCTGCTGAGCGACATCCTGAGA
GTGAACACCGAGATCACCAAGGCCCCCCTGAGCGCCTCTATGATCAAGAGATACGACGAGCACCACCAGG
ACCTGACCCTGCTGAAAGCTCTCGTGCGGCAGCAGCTGCCTGAGAAGTACAAAGAGATTTTCTTCGACCA
GAGCAAGAACGGCTACGCCGGCTACATTGACGGCGGAGCCAGCCAGGAAGAGTTCTACAAGTTCATCAAG
CCCATCCTGGAAAAGATGGACGGCACCGAGGAACTGCTCGTGAAGCTGAACAGAGAGGACCTGCTGCGGA
AGCAGCGGACCTTCGACAACGGCAGCATCCCCCACCAGATCCACCTGGGAGAGCTGCACGCCATTCTGCG
GCGGCAGGAAGATTTTTACCCATTCCTGAAGGACAACCGGGAAAAGATCGAGAAGATCCTGACCTTCCGC
ATCCCCTACTACGTGGGCCCTCTGGCCAGGGGAAACAGCAGATTCGCCTGGATGACCAGAAAGAGCGAGG
AAACCATCACCCCCTGGAACTTCGAGGAAGTGGTGGACAAGGGCGCTTCCGCCCAGAGCTTCATCGAGCG
GATGACCAACTTCGATAAGAACCTGCCCAACGAGAAGGTGCTGCCCAAGCACAGCCTGCTGTACGAGTAC
TTCACCGTGTATAACGAGCTGACCAAAGTGAAATACGTGACCGAGGGAATGAGAAAGCCCGCCTTCCTGA
GCGGCGAGCAGAAAAAGGCCATCGTGGACCTGCTGTTCAAGACCAACCGGAAAGTGACCGTGAAGCAGCT
GAAAGAGGACTACTTCAAGAAAATCGAGTGCTTCGACTCCGTGGAAATCTCCGGCGTGGAAGATCGGTTC
AACGCCTCCCTGGGCACATACCACGATCTGCTGAAAATTATCAAGGACAAGGACTTCCTGGACAATGAGG
AAAACGAGGACATTCTGGAAGATATCGTGCTGACCCTGACACTGTTTGAGGACAGAGAGATGATCGAGGA
ACGGCTGAAAACCTATGCCCACCTGTTCGACGACAAAGTGATGAAGCAGCTGAAGCGGCGGAGATACACC
GGCTGGGGCAGGCTGAGCCGGAAGCTGATCAACGGCATCCGGGACAAGCAGTCCGGCAAGACAATCCTGG
ATTTCCTGAAGTCCGACGGCTTCGCCAACAGAAACTTCATGCAGCTGATCCACGACGACAGCCTGACCTT
TAAAGAGGACATCCAGAAAGCCCAGGTGTCCGGCCAGGGCGATAGCCTGCACGAGCACATTGCCAATCTG
GCCGGCAGCCCCGCCATTAAGAAGGGCATCCTGCAGACAGTGAAGGTGGTGGACGAGCTCGTGAAAGTGA
TGGGCCGGCACAAGCCCGAGAACATCGTGATCGAAATGGCCAGAGAGAACCAGACCACCCAGAAGGGACA
GAAGAACAGCCGCGAGAGAATGAAGCGGATCGAAGAGGGCATCAAAGAGCTGGGCAGCCAGATCCTGAAA
GAACACCCCGTGGAAAACACCCAGCTGCAGAACGAGAAGCTGTACCTGTACTACCTGCAGAATGGGCGGG
ATATGTACGTGGACCAGGAACTGGACATCAACCGGCTGTCCGACTACGATGTGGACCATATCGTGCCTCA
GAGCTTTCTGAAGGACGACTCCATCGACAACAAGGTGCTGACCAGAAGCGACAAGAACCGGGGCAAGAGC
GACAACGTGCCCTCCGAAGAGGTCGTGAAGAAGATGAAGAACTACTGGCGGCAGCTGCTGAACGCCAAGC
TGATTACCCAGAGAAAGTTCGACAATCTGACCAAGGCCGAGAGAGGCGGCCTGAGCGAACTGGATAAGGC
CGGCTTCATCAAGAGACAGCTGGTGGAAACCCGGCAGATCACAAAGCACGTGGCACAGATCCTGGACTCC
CGGATGAACACTAAGTACGACGAGAATGACAAGCTGATCCGGGAAGTGAAAGTGATCACCCTGAAGTCCA
AGCTGGTGTCCGATTTCCGGAAGGATTTCCAGTTTTACAAAGTGCGCGAGATCAACAACTACCACCACGC
CCACGACGCCTACCTGAACGCCGTCGTGGGAACCGCCCTGATCAAAAAGTACCCTAAGCTGGAAAGCGAG
TTCGTGTACGGCGACTACAAGGTGTACGACGTGCGGAAGATGATCGCCAAGAGCGAGCAGGAAATCGGCA
AGGCTACCGCCAAGTACTTCTTCTACAGCAACATCATGAACTTTTTCAAGACCGAGATTACCCTGGCCAA
CGGCGAGATCCGGAAGCGGCCTCTGATCGAGACAAACGGCGAAACCGGGGAGATCGTGTGGGATAAGGGC
CGGGATTTTGCCACCGTGCGGAAAGTGCTGAGCATGCCCCAAGTGAATATCGTGAAAAAGACCGAGGTGC
AGACAGGCGGCTTCAGCAAAGAGTCTATCCTGCCCAAGAGGAACAGCGATAAGCTGATCGCCAGAAAGAA
GGACTGGGACCCTAAGAAGTACGGCGGCTTCGACAGCCCCACCGTGGCCTATTCTGTGCTGGTGGTGGCC
AAAGTGGAAAAGGGCAAGTCCAAGAAACTGAAGAGTGTGAAAGAGCTGCTGGGGATCACCATCATGGAAA
GAAGCAGCTTCGAGAAGAATCCCATCGACTTTCTGGAAGCCAAGGGCTACAAAGAAGTGAAAAAGGACCT
GATCATCAAGCTGCCTAAGTACTCCCTGTTCGAGCTGGAAAACGGCCGGAAGAGAATGCTGGCCTCTGCC
GGCGAACTGCAGAAGGGAAACGAACTGGCCCTGCCCTCCAAATATGTGAACTTCCTGTACCTGGCCAGCC
ACTATGAGAAGCTGAAGGGCTCCCCCGAGGATAATGAGCAGAAACAGCTGTTTGTGGAACAGCACAAGCA
CTACCTGGACGAGATCATCGAGCAGATCAGCGAGTTCTCCAAGAGAGTGATCCTGGCCGACGCTAATCTG
GACAAAGTGCTGTCCGCCTACAACAAGCACCGGGATAAGCCCATCAGAGAGCAGGCCGAGAATATCATCC
ACCTGTTTACCCTGACCAATCTGGGAGCCCCTGCCGCCTTCAAGTACTTTGACACCACCATCGACCGGAA
GAGGTACACCAGCACCAAAGAGGTGCTGGACGCCACCCTGATCCACCAGAGCATCACCGGCCTGTACGAG
ACACGGATCGACCTGTCTCAGCTGGGAGGCGACAAAAGGCCGGCGGCCACGAAAAAGGCCGGCCAGGCAA
AAAAGAAAAAGTAAGAATTCCTAGAGCTCGCTGATCAGCCTCGACTGTGCCTTCTAGTTGCCAGCCATCT
GTTGTTTGCCCCTCCCCCGTGCCTTCCTTGACCCTGGAAGGTGCCACTCCCACTGTCCTTTCCTAATAAA
ATGAGGAAATTGCATCGCATTGTCTGAGTAGGTGTCATTCTATTCTGGGGGGTGGGGTGGGGCAGGACAG
CAAGGGGGAGGATTGGGAAGAGAATAGCAGGCATGCTGGGGAGCGGCCGCAGGAACCCCTAGTGATGGAG
TTGGCCACTCCCTCTCTGCGCGCTCGCTCGCTCACTGAGGCCGGGCGACCAAAGGTCGCCCGACGCCCGG
GCTTTGCCCGGGCGGCCTCAGTGAGCGAGCGAGCGCGCAGCTGCCTGCAGGGGCGCCTGATGCGGTATTT
TCTCCTTACGCATCTGTGCGGTATTTCACACCGCATA
[95 nt withheld, positions 5988-6082]
T
[46 nt withheld, positions 6084-6129]
C
[141 nt withheld, positions 6131-6271]
CCTTTGACGTTGGAGTCCACGTTCTTT
[37 nt withheld, positions 6299-6335]
ACTCTATCTCGGGCTATTCTTTTGATTTATAAGGGATTTTGCCGATTTCGGTCTATTGGTTAAAAAATGA
GCTGATTTAACAAAAATTTAACGCGAATTTTAACAAAATATTAACGTTTACAATTTTATGGTGCACTCTC
AGTACAATCTGCTCTGATGCCGCATAGTTAAGCCAGCCCCGACACCCGCCAACACCCGCTGACGCGCCCT
GACGGGCTTGTCTGCTCCCGGCATCCGCTTACAGACAAGCTGTGACCGTCTCCGGGAGCTGCATGTGTCA
GAGGTTTTCACCGTCATCACCGAAACGCGCGAGACGAAAGGGCCTCGTGATACGCCTATTTTTATAGGTT
AATGTCATGATAATAATGGTTTCTTAGACGTCAGGTGGCACTTTTCGGGGAAATGTGCGCGGAACCCCTA
TTTGTTTATTTTTCTAAATACATTCAAATATGTATCCGCTCATGAGACAATAACCCTGATAAATGCTTCA
ATAATATTGAAAAAGGAAGAGTATGAGTATTCAACATTTCCGTGTCGCCCTTATTCCCTTTTTTGCGGCA
TTTTGCCTTCCTGTTTTTGCTCACCCAGAAACGCTGGTGAAAGTAAAAGATGCTGAAGATCAGTTGGGTG
CACGAGTGGGTTACATCGAACTGGATCTCAACAGCGGTAAGATCCTTGAGAGTTTTCGCCCCGAAGAACG
TTTTCCAATGATGAGCACTTTTAAAGTTCTGCTATGTGGCGCGGTATTATCCCGTATTGACGCCGGGCAA
GAGCAACTCGGTCGCCGCATACACTATTCTCAGAATGACTTGGTTGAGTACTCACCAGTCACAGAAAAGC
ATCTTACGGATGGCATGACAGTAAGAGAATTATGCAGTGCTGCCATAACCATGAGTGATAACACTGCGGC
CAACTTACTTCTGACAACGATCGGAGGACCGAAGGAGCTAACCGCTTTTTTGCACAACATGGGGGATCAT
GTAACTCGCCTTGATCGTTGGGAACCGGAGCTGAATGAAGCCATACCAAACGACGAGCGTGACACCACGA
TGCCTGTAGCAATGGCAACAACGTTGCGCAAACTATTAACTGGCGAACTACTTACTCTAGCTTCCCGGCA
ACAATTAATAGACTGGATGGAGGCGGATAAAGTTGCAGGACCACTTCTGCGCTCGGCCCTTCCGGCTGGC
TGGTTTATTGCTGATAAATCTGGAGCCGGTGAGCGTGGAAGCCGCGGTATCATTGCAGCACTGGGGCCAG
ATGGTAAGCCCTCCCGTATCGTAGTTATCTACACGACGGGGAGTCAGGCAACTATGGATGAACGAAATAG
ACAGATCGCTGAGATAGGTGCCTCACTGATTAAGCATTGGTAACTGTCAGACCAAGTTTACTCATATATA
CTTTAGATTGATTTAAAACTTCATTTTTAATTTAAAAGGATCTAGGTGAAGATCCTTTTTGATAATCTCA
TGACCAAAATCCCTTAACGTGAGTTTTCGTTCCACTGAGCGTCAGACCCCGTAGAAAAGATCAAAGGATC
TTCTTGAGATCCTTTTTTTCTGCGCGTAATCTGCTGCTTGCAAACAAAAAAACCACCGCTACCAGCGGTG
GTTTGTTTGCCGGATCAAGAGCTACCAACTCTTTTTCCGAAGGTAACTGGCTTCAGCAGAGCGCAGATAC
CAAATACTGTTCTTCTAGTGTAGCCGTAGTTAGGCCACCACTTCAAGAACTCTGTAGCACCGCCTACATA
CCTCGCTCTGCTAATCCTGTTACCAGTGGCTGCTGCCAGTGGCGATAAGTCGTGTCTTACCGGGTTGGAC
TCAAGACGATAGTTACCGGATAAGGCGCAGCGGTCGGGCTGAACGGGGGGTTCGTGCACACAGCCCAGCT
TGGAGCGAACGACCTACACCGAACTGAGATACCTACAGCGTGAGCTATGAGAAAGCGCCACGCTTCCCGA
AGGGAGAAAGGCGGACAGGTATCCGGTAAGCGGCAGGGTCGGAACAGGAGAGCGCACGAGGGAGCTTCCA
GGGGGAAACGCCTGGTATCTTTATAGTCCTGTCGGGTTTCGCCACCTCTGACTTGAGCGTCGATTTTTGT
GATGCTCGTCAGGGGGGCGGAGCCTATGGAAAAACGCCAGCAACGCGGCCTTTTTACGGTTCCTGGCC
Features (pLannotate 1.2.2; 18 found; start..end, strand, type, name):
     26..266     +  promoter       U6 promoter: RNA polymerase III promoter for human U6 snRNA
    295..370     +  misc_RNA       gRNA scaffold: guide RNA scaffold for the Streptococcus pyogenes CRISPR/Cas9 system
    377..420     +  misc_RNA       gRNA scaffold (fragment): guide RNA scaffold for the Streptococcus pyogenes CRISPR/Cas9 system
    467..752     +  enhancer       CMV enhancer: human cytomegalovirus immediate early enhancer; contains an 18-bp deletion relative to the standard CMV enhancer
    754..1027    +  promoter       chicken β-actin promoter: No description available
   1028..1255    +  intron         hybrid intron: hybrid between chicken β-actin (CBA) and minute virus of mice (MMV) introns (Gray et al., 2011)
   1393..2994    +  CDS            Cas9(N): N-terminal portion of Streptococcus pyogenes Cas9 (Zetsche et al., 2015)
   2995..5493    +  CDS            Cas9(C): C-terminal portion of Streptococcus pyogenes Cas9 (Zetsche et al., 2015)
   5494..5541    +  CDS            nucleoplasmin NLS: bipartite nuclear localization signal from nucleoplasmin
   5575..5686    +  polyA_signal   bGH poly(A) signal: bovine growth hormone polyadenylation signal
   5791..5931    +  repeat_region  AAV2 ITR: inverted terminal repeat of adeno-associated virus serotype 2 inverted
   5936..5987    -  misc_feature   bom (fragment): basis of mobility region from pBR322
   6006..6461    +  rep_origin     f1 ori (sequence partly withheld): f1 bacteriophage origin of replication; arrow indicates direction of (+) strand synthesis
   6462..6511    -  misc_feature   bom (fragment): basis of mobility region from pBR322
   6613..6648    -  CDS            rop (fragment): Rop protein, which maintains plasmids at low copy number; rop
   6743..6847    +  promoter       AmpR promoter: bla
   6848..7708    +  CDS            AmpR: β-lactamase; bla; confers resistance to ampicillin, carbenicillin, and related antibiotics
   7879..8467    +  rep_origin     ori: high-copy-number ColE1/pMB1/pBR322/pUC origin of replication
