[The description below was written by a language model from this plasmid's Addgene catalogue record and pLannotate feature annotations shown in this document.]
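Description:
px330BRG1 gRNA is a mammalian expression plasmid built on the px330 backbone, an all-in-one CRISPR/Cas9 vector that delivers both a guide RNA and Streptococcus pyogenes Cas9 from a single plasmid. It is propagated in E. coli as a high-copy plasmid through a ColE1/pUC-type origin and selected with ampicillin via the β-lactamase gene under its own promoter. The backbone also carries an f1/M13 phage origin, small remnants of pBR322 bom and rop sequences, and a single AAV2 inverted terminal repeat downstream of the Cas9 cassette. With only one ITR annotated, the record gives no indication that the plasmid is meant for AAV packaging. No mammalian selection marker or reporter is annotated.

The guide cassette consists of the human U6 RNA polymerase III promoter followed by a short gap, where the targeting spacer sits, and then the S. pyogenes gRNA scaffold. The guide is directed against mouse Brg1 (Smarca4), but the record does not give the spacer sequence or the exact target position within the gene. Cas9 is driven by a hybrid promoter made of the CMV enhancer, the chicken β-actin promoter and a hybrid intron. The annotation splits the coding sequence into contiguous N- and C-terminal portions that together form the full-length nuclease, followed by a C-terminal nucleoplasmin nuclear localization signal and the bGH polyadenylation signal.

The stated purpose is insertion of a degron into BRG1, so the plasmid supplies the targeted double-strand break. The degron-bearing repair template is not part of this construct and would have to be supplied separately. The repository-sequenced and depositor sequence records are about 8.5 kb, differ by only a few nucleotides and show the same feature layout.
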