Addgene plasmid #165585: px330BRG1 gRNA
Purpose: Insertion of BRG1 degron
Depositing lab: Cornelis Murre. Depositing organization: University of California, San Diego (UCSD). Publication: Calcium signaling instructs NIPBL recruitment at active enhancers and promoters via distinct mechanisms to reconstruct genome compartmentalization. Zhu Y, Denholtz M, Lu H, Murre C. Genes Dev. 2021 Jan 1;35(1-2):65-81. doi: 10.1101/gad.343475.120. Epub 2020 Dec 17. PubMed 33334824.
Backbone
  Vector backbone: px330
  Vector type: Mammalian Expression
Growth in bacteria
  Bacterial resistance: Ampicillin, 100 μg/mL
  Growth temperature: 37°C
  Growth strain: DH5alpha
  Copy number: High Copy
Gene/Insert
  Gene/Insert name: BRG1
  gRNA/shRNA sequence: N/A
  Species: M. musculus (mouse)
  Mutation: NA
  Entrez Gene: Smarca4 (a.k.a. BAF190A, Brg1, HP1-BP72, SNF2beta, SW1/SNF, b2b508.1Clo, b2b692Clo)
  Cloning method: Restriction Enzyme; 5′ cloning site Unknown (unknown if destroyed)
Terms and licenses: Academic/Nonprofit Terms; Industry Terms: Not Available to Industry
How to cite: px330BRG1 gRNA was a gift from Cornelis Murre (Addgene plasmid # 165585 ; http://n2t.net/addgene:165585 ; RRID:Addgene_165585)
